Addgene plasmid #235724: pYO1006
Purpose: Expression of FL human Beclin 1 in mammalian cells
Depositing lab: Roger Williams. Depositing organization: MRC Laboratory of Molecular Biology. Publication: Membrane characteristics tune activities of endosomal and autophagic human VPS34 complexes. Ohashi Y, Tremel S, Masson GR, McGinney L, Boulanger J, Rostislavleva K, Johnson CM, Niewczas I, Clark J, Williams RL. Elife. 2020 Jun 30;9:e58281. doi: 10.7554/eLife.58281. PubMed 32602837.
Backbone
  Vector backbone: pCAG
  Vector type: Mammalian Expression
Growth in bacteria
  Bacterial resistance: Ampicillin, 100 μg/mL
  Growth temperature: 37°C
  Growth strain: DH5alpha
  Copy number: High Copy
Gene/Insert
  Gene/Insert name: Beclin 1
  Species: H. sapiens (human)
  Entrez Gene: BECN1 (a.k.a. ATG6, VPS30, beclin1)
  Cloning method: Ligation Independent Cloning
Terms and licenses: Academic/Nonprofit Terms; Industry Terms: Not Available to Industry
Depositor comments: For other work using this plasmid, please see Tremel et al. 2021 PMID 33692360.
How to cite: pYO1006 was a gift from Roger Williams (Addgene plasmid # 235724 ; http://n2t.net/addgene:235724 ; RRID:Addgene_235724)
