[The description below was written by a language model from this plasmid's Addgene catalogue record and pLannotate feature annotations shown in this document.]
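Description:
pYO1006 is a mammalian expression plasmid of about 6.3 kb, built on a pCAG backbone, that drives production of full-length human Beclin 1 (BECN1, also known as ATG6 or VPS30). It is propagated in E. coli as a high-copy plasmid through a ColE1/pUC-type origin and selected with ampicillin via the β-lactamase gene under its own bla promoter. Remnants of the lac promoter, lac operator and CAP binding site, along with short lacI matches, are carried over from the cloning backbone and have no evident role in expression. The brief CmR annotation inside the promoter region is probably a spurious short match rather than a functional marker.

The BECN1 coding sequence, inserted by ligation-independent cloning, sits downstream of the composite CAG promoter, which combines the cytomegalovirus immediate early enhancer, the chicken β-actin promoter and a chimeric chicken β-actin/rabbit β-globin intron to give strong, broadly active transcription in mammalian cells. Transcripts are terminated by the rabbit β-globin polyadenylation signal. The small HBB fragment annotated just after the insert most likely reflects the globin-derived 3′ sequence of this cassette, not an intended fusion. The annotated open reading frame corresponds to Beclin 1 alone, and neither the record nor the feature table lists an epitope or purification tag. An SV40 origin of replication, followed by an SV40 poly(A) signal, would permit episomal amplification in cells expressing SV40 large T antigen. No mammalian selection marker is annotated, which suits transient transfection.

Beclin 1 is a core subunit of the human VPS34 lipid kinase complexes. The associated publication concerns the activities of the endosomal and autophagic forms of these complexes on membranes, suggesting the plasmid supplies the Beclin 1 subunit for such studies.
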