Features (pLannotate 1.2.2; 20 found; start..end, strand, type, name):
      5..384     +  enhancer       CMV enhancer: human cytomegalovirus immediate early enhancer
    386..529     +  promoter       chicken β-actin promoter (fragment): contains a 21-bp deletion relative to the standard chicken β-actin promoter
    548..569     +  promoter       chicken β-actin promoter (fragment): No description available
    594..616     -  CDS            CmR (fragment): chloramphenicol acetyltransferase; cat; confers resistance to chloramphenicol
    650..672     +  promoter       chicken β-actin promoter (fragment): No description available
    784..1800    +  intron         chimeric intron: chimera between introns from chicken β-actin and rabbit β-globin
   1880..3229    +  CDS            BECN1 (sequence withheld): BECN1_HUMAN - Also known as GT197. Experimental evidence at protein level: Swiss-Prot protein existence level 1. Beclin-1-C 35 kDa localized to mitochondria can promote apoptosis; it induces the mitochondrial translocation of BAX and the release of proapoptotic factors. From Homo sapiens (Human).
   3239..3316    +  CDS            HBB (fragment): HBB_PONPY - Experimental evidence at transcript level: Swiss-Prot protein existence level 2. Involved in oxygen transport from the lung to the various peripheral tissues. From Pongo pygmaeus (Bornean orangutan).
   3387..3442    +  polyA_signal   β-globin poly(A) signal: rabbit β-globin polyadenylation signal (Gil and Proudfoot, 1987)
   3827..3843    -  protein_bind   lac operator: The lac repressor binds to the lac operator to inhibit transcription in E. coli. This inhibition can be relieved by adding lactose or isopropyl-β-D-thiogalactopyranoside (IPTG). lac repressor encoded by lacI
   3851..3881    -  promoter       lac promoter: promoter for the E. coli lac operon
   3896..3917    -  protein_bind   CAP binding site: CAP binding activates transcription in the presence of cAMP. E. coli catabolite activator protein
   3930..3969    -  CDS            lacI (fragment): lac repressor; lacI; The lac repressor binds to the lac operator to inhibit transcription in E. coli. This inhibition can be relieved by adding lactose or isopropyl-β-D-thiogalactopyranoside (IPTG).
   3976..3998    +  promoter       SV40 promoter (fragment): SV40 enhancer and early promoter
   4022..4157    +  rep_origin     SV40 ori: SV40 origin of replication
   4177..4311    +  polyA_signal   SV40 poly(A) signal: SV40 polyadenylation signal
   4313..4367    -  CDS            lacI (fragment): lac repressor; lacI; The lac repressor binds to the lac operator to inhibit transcription in E. coli. This inhibition can be relieved by adding lactose or isopropyl-β-D-thiogalactopyranoside (IPTG).
   4550..5138    -  rep_origin     ori: high-copy-number ColE1/pMB1/pBR322/pUC origin of replication
   5309..6169    -  CDS            AmpR: β-lactamase; bla; confers resistance to ampicillin, carbenicillin, and related antibiotics
   6170..6274    -  promoter       AmpR promoter: bla
>Addgene plasmid #235724 | pYO1006 | addgene full sequence | sequence record 472454 | Addgene NGS Result
GGTCGACATTGATTATTGACTAGTTATTAATAGTAATCAATTACGGGGTCATTAGTTCATAGCCCATATA
TGGAGTTCCGCGTTACATAACTTACGGTAAATGGCCCGCCTGGCTGACCGCCCAACGACCCCCGCCCATT
GACGTCAATAATGACGTATGTTCCCATAGTAACGCCAATAGGGACTTTCCATTGACGTCAATGGGTGGAG
TATTTACGGTAAACTGCCCACTTGGCAGTACATCAAGTGTATCATATGCCAAGTACGCCCCCTATTGACG
TCAATGACGGTAAATGGCCCGCCTGGCATTATGCCCAGTACATGACCTTATGGGACTTTCCTACTTGGCA
GTACATCTACGTATTAGTCATCGCTATTACCATGGTCGAGGTGAGCCCCACGTTCTGCTTCACTCTCCCC
ATCTCCCCCCCCTCCCCACCCCCAATTTTGTATTTATTTATTTTTTAATTATTTTGTGCAGCGATGGGGG
CGGGGGGGGGGGGGGGGTGGGGGGGGGGGGGGGGGGGGGGGGGGGGGGGGGGGGGGGGGGGGGGGGGGGG
GGGGGGGGGGCGGGGGCCAGGGGGGGGGGGGGGCTCAAAATGTTCTTTACTATGCCGGGGGGGGGGGGCG
GCGGGGGGGGGGGGGGGGCGGGGGGGGGGGGGGGGGGGGGCGAGGGGGAGAGGTGCGGCGGCAGCCAATC
GGAGCGGCGCGCTCCGAAAGTTTCCTTTTAGGGCGGGGCGGCGGCGGCGGCGGCCCTATAAAAAGCGAGG
CGCGCGGCGGGCGGGAGTCGCTGCGCGCTGCCTTCGCCCCGTGCCCCGCTCCGCCGCCGCCTCGCGCCGC
CCGCCCCGGCTCTGACTGACCGCGTTACTCCCACAGGTGAGCGGGCGGGACGGCCCTTCTCCTCCGGGCT
GTAATTAGCGCTTGGTTTAATGACGGCTTGTTTCTTTTCTGTGGCTGCGTGAAAGCCTTGAGGGGCTCCG
GGAGGGCCCTTTGTGCGGGGGGAGCGGCTCGGGGGGTGCGTGCGTGTGTGTGTGCGTGGGGAGCGCCGCG
TGCGGCTCCGCGCTGCCCGGCGGCTGTGAGCGCTGCGGGCGCGGCGCGGGGCTTTGTGCGCTCCGCAGTG
TGCGCGAGGGGAGCGCGGCCGGGGGCGGTGCCCCGCGGTGCGGGGGGGGCTGCGAGGGGAACAAAGGCTG
CGTGCGGGGTGTGTGCGTGGGGGGGTGAGCAGGGGGTGTGGGCGCGTCGGTCGGGCTGCAACCCCCCCTG
CACCCCCCTCCCCGAGTTGCTGAGCACGGCCCGGCTTCGGGTGCGGGGCTCCGTACGGGGCGTGGCGCGG
GGCTCGCCGTGCCGGGCGGGGGGTGGCGGCAGGTGGGGGTGCCGGGCGGGGCGGGGCCGCCTCGGGCCGG
GGAGGGCTCGGGGGAGGGGCGCGGCGGCCCCCGGAGCGCCGGCGGCTGTCGAGGCGCGGCGAGCCGCAGC
CATTGCCTTTTATGGTAATCGTGCGAGAGGGCGCAGGGACTTCCTTTGTCCCAAATCTGTGCGGAGCCGA
AATCTGGGAGGCGCCGCCGCACCCCCTCTAGCGGGCGCGGGGCGAAGCGGTGCGGCGCCGGCAGGAAGGA
AATGGGCGGGGAGGGCCTTCGTGCGTCGCCGCGCCGCCGTCCCCTTCTCCCTCTCCAGCCTCGGGGCTGT
CCGCGGGGGGACGGCTGCCTTCGGGGGGGACGGGGCAGGGCGGGGTTCGGCTTCTGGCGTGTGACCGGCG
GCTCTAGAGCCTCTGCTAACCATGTTCATGCCTTCTTCTTTTTCCTACAGCTCCTGGGCAACGTGCTGGT
TATTGTGCTGTCTCATCATTTTGGCAAAGAATTGCTCGATCGACGGTATCGATGCCACC
[1350 nt withheld, positions 1880-3229]
TGACTCGAGGAATTCACTCCTCAGGTGCAGGCTGCCTATCAGAAGGTGGTGGCTGGTGTGGCCAATGCCC
TGGCTCACAAATACCACTGAGATCTTTTTCCCTCTGCCAAAAATTATGGGGACATCATGAAGCCCCTTGA
GCATCTGACTTCTGGCTAATAAAGGAAATTTATTTTCATTGCAATAGTGTGTTGGAATTTTTTGTGTCTC
TCACTCGGAAGGACATATGGGAGGGCAAATCATTTAAAACATCAGAATGAGTATTTGGTTTAGAGTTTGG
CAACATATGCCCATATGCTGGCTGCCATGAACAAAGGTTGGCTATAAAGAGGTCATCAGTATATGAAACA
GCCCCCTGCTGTCCATTCCTTATTCCATAGAAAAGCCTTGACTTGAGGTTAGATTTTTTTTATATTTTGT
TTTGTGTTATTTTTTTCTTTAACATCCCTAAAATTTTCCTTACATGTTTTACTAGCCAGATTTTTCCTCC
TCTCCTGACTACTCCCAGTCATAGCTGTCCCTCTTCTCTTATGGAGATCCCTCGACCTGCAGCCCAAGCT
TGGCGTAATCATGGTCATAGCTGTTTCCTGTGTGAAATTGTTATCCGCTCACAATTCCACACAACATACG
AGCCGGAAGCATAAAGTGTAAAGCCTGGGGTGCCTAATGAGTGAGCTAACTCACATTAATTGCGTTGCGC
TCACTGCCCGCTTTCCAGTCGGGAAACCTGTCGTGCCAGCGGATCCGCATCTCAATTAGTCAGCAACCAT
AGTCCCGCCCCTAACTCCGCCCATCCCGCCCCTAACTCCGCCCAGTTCCGCCCATTCTCCGCCCCATGGC
TGACTAATTTTTTTTATTTATGCAGAGGCCGAGGCCGCCTCGGCCTCTGAGCTATTCCAGAAGTAGTGAG
GAGGCTTTTTTGGAGGCCTAGGCTTTTGCAAAAAGCTAACTTGTTTATTGCAGCTTATAATGGTTACAAA
TAAAGCAATAGCATCACAAATTTCACAAATAAAGCATTTTTTTCACTGCATTCTAGTTGTGGTTTGTCCA
AACTCATCAATGTATCTTATCATGTCTGGATCCGCTGCATTAATGAATCGGCCAACGCGCGGGGAGAGGC
GGTTTGCGTATTGGGCGCTCTTCCGCTTCCTCGCTCACTGACTCGCTGCGCTCGGTCGTTCGGCTGCGGC
GAGCGGTATCAGCTCACTCAAAGGCGGTAATACGGTTATCCACAGAATCAGGGGATAACGCAGGAAAGAA
CATGTGAGCAAAAGGCCAGCAAAAGGCCAGGAACCGTAAAAAGGCCGCGTTGCTGGCGTTTTTCCATAGG
CTCCGCCCCCCTGACGAGCATCACAAAAATCGACGCTCAAGTCAGAGGTGGCGAAACCCGACAGGACTAT
AAAGATACCAGGCGTTTCCCCCTGGAAGCTCCCTCGTGCGCTCTCCTGTTCCGACCCTGCCGCTTACCGG
ATACCTGTCCGCCTTTCTCCCTTCGGGAAGCGTGGCGCTTTCTCATAGCTCACGCTGTAGGTATCTCAGT
TCGGTGTAGGTCGTTCGCTCCAAGCTGGGCTGTGTGCACGAACCCCCCGTTCAGCCCGACCGCTGCGCCT
TATCCGGTAACTATCGTCTTGAGTCCAACCCGGTAAGACACGACTTATCGCCACTGGCAGCAGCCACTGG
TAACAGGATTAGCAGAGCGAGGTATGTAGGCGGTGCTACAGAGTTCTTGAAGTGGTGGCCTAACTACGGC
TACACTAGAAGAACAGTATTTGGTATCTGCGCTCTGCTGAAGCCAGTTACCTTCGGAAAAAGAGTTGGTA
GCTCTTGATCCGGCAAACAAACCACCGCTGGTAGCGGTGGTTTTTTTGTTTGCAAGCAGCAGATTACGCG
CAGAAAAAAAGGATCTCAAGAAGATCCTTTGATCTTTTCTACGGGGTCTGACGCTCAGTGGAACGAAAAC
TCACGTTAAGGGATTTTGGTCATGAGATTATCAAAAAGGATCTTCACCTAGATCCTTTTAAATTAAAAAT
GAAGTTTTAAATCAATCTAAAGTATATATGAGTAAACTTGGTCTGACAGTTACCAATGCTTAATCAGTGA
GGCACCTATCTCAGCGATCTGTCTATTTCGTTCATCCATAGTTGCCTGACTCCCCGTCGTGTAGATAACT
ACGATACGGGAGGGCTTACCATCTGGCCCCAGTGCTGCAATGATACCGCGAGACCCACGCTCACCGGCTC
CAGATTTATCAGCAATAAACCAGCCAGCCGGAAGGGCCGAGCGCAGAAGTGGTCCTGCAACTTTATCCGC
CTCCATCCAGTCTATTAATTGTTGCCGGGAAGCTAGAGTAAGTAGTTCGCCAGTTAATAGTTTGCGCAAC
GTTGTTGCCATTGCTACAGGCATCGTGGTGTCACGCTCGTCGTTTGGTATGGCTTCATTCAGCTCCGGTT
CCCAACGATCAAGGCGAGTTACATGATCCCCCATGTTGTGCAAAAAAGCGGTTAGCTCCTTCGGTCCTCC
GATCGTTGTCAGAAGTAAGTTGGCCGCAGTGTTATCACTCATGGTTATGGCAGCACTGCATAATTCTCTT
ACTGTCATGCCATCCGTAAGATGCTTTTCTGTGACTGGTGAGTACTCAACCAAGTCATTCTGAGAATAGT
GTATGCGGCGACCGAGTTGCTCTTGCCCGGCGTCAATACGGGATAATACCGCGCCACATAGCAGAACTTT
AAAAGTGCTCATCATTGGAAAACGTTCTTCGGGGCGAAAACTCTCAAGGATCTTACCGCTGTTGAGATCC
AGTTCGATGTAACCCACTCGTGCACCCAACTGATCTTCAGCATCTTTTACTTTCACCAGCGTTTCTGGGT
GAGCAAAAACAGGAAGGCAAAATGCCGCAAAAAAGGGAATAAGGGCGACACGGAAATGTTGAATACTCAT
ACTCTTCCTTTTTCAATATTATTGAAGCATTTATCAGGGTTATTGTCTCATGAGCGGATACATATTTGAA
TGTATTTAGAAAAATAAACAAATAGGGGTTCCGCGCACATTTCCCCGAAAAGTGCCACCTG
